Addgene plasmid #63500: pFusB3-15
Purpose: Encodes RVD positions 13-15 in TALEN assembly
Depositing lab: Stephen Ekker. Depositing organization: Mayo Foundation for Medical Education and Research. Publication: FusX: A rapid one-step TALE assembly system for genome science. Ma AC, McNulty MS, Tanya PL, Jarryd CM, Martinez-Galvez G, Argue DP, Lee HB, Urban MD, Bullard CE, Blackburn PR, Man TK, Clark KJ, Ekker SC. Hum Gene Ther. 2016 Jun;27(6):451-63. doi: 10.1089/hum.2015.172 PubMed 26854857.
Backbone
  Vector backbone: FusB3
  Backbone size w/o insert (bp): 2991
  Vector type: TALEN
Growth in bacteria
  Bacterial resistance: Spectinomycin, 50 μg/mL
  Growth temperature: 37°C
  Growth strain: DH5alpha
  Copy number: High Copy
Gene/Insert
  Gene/Insert name: NI NG NN (alt name: B3_ATG)
  Species: Synthetic
  Mutation: none
  Cloning method: Restriction Enzyme; 5′ cloning site BsaI (destroyed during cloning); 3′ cloning site BsaI (destroyed during cloning)
  Sequencing primers: 5′ pCR8_F1; 3′ pCR8_R1
Terms and licenses: Academic/Nonprofit Terms; Industry Terms: Not Available to Industry
How to cite: pFusB3-15 was a gift from Stephen Ekker (Addgene plasmid # 63500 ; http://n2t.net/addgene:63500 ; RRID:Addgene_63500)
