[The description below was written by a language model from this plasmid's Addgene catalogue record.]
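Description:
pFusB3-15 is a bacterial library plasmid from the FusX TALE assembly system, a one-step method for building custom TAL effector arrays for genome engineering. It is built on the FusB3 backbone (about 3 kb without the insert), is catalogued as a TALEN-type vector, and is maintained at high copy number in standard E. coli cloning strains under spectinomycin selection. The record does not name the origin of replication or list individual backbone features. The listed sequencing primers carry pCR8-style names, which hints at a pCR8-related backbone, but this is not stated explicitly.

The insert is a synthetic, pre-assembled trimer of TALE repeats carrying the repeat-variable diresidues NI, NG and NN. Under the standard TALE code these recognise A, T and G respectively, which matches the alternative name B3_ATG. The trimer was cloned through BsaI sites that were destroyed in the process. According to the stated purpose, it supplies RVD positions 13 to 15 of the DNA-binding array.

The plasmid carries no promoter-driven expression cassette according to the record and is not an expression construct. It is a modular building block: one member of a set of trimer plasmids covering the possible RVD combinations at this position. A user picks the member that matches the target sequence and combines it with plasmids for the other repeat positions and a receiver backbone to produce a full-length TALEN or other TALE fusion. The record does not say which enzyme releases the trimer during that final assembly.
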