>Addgene plasmid #63500 | pFusB3-15 | depositor partial sequence | sequence record 105518 | pFUSB3_ATG
AGTCTTAAGCGTCTCATGGCCTGACCCCGGACCAAGTGGTGGCTATCGCCAGCAACATTGGCGGCAAGCA
AGCGCTCGAAACGGTGCAGCGGCTGTTGCCGGTGCTGTGCCAGGACCATGGCCTGACCCCGGACCAAGTG
GTGGCTATCGCCAGCAACGGTGGCGGCAAGCAAGCGCTCGAAACGGTGCAGCGGCTGTTGCCGGTGCTGT
GCCAGGACCATGGCCTGACCCCGGACCAAGTGGTGGCTATCGCCAGCAACAATGGCGGCAAGCAAGCGCT
CGAAACGGTGCAGCGGCTGTTGCCGGTGCTGTGCCAGGACCATGGCCTGACCCCGGACCAAGTGGTGGCT
ATCGAGACGTC
