>Addgene plasmid #63500 | pFusB3-15 | depositor partial sequence | sequence record 105519 | FusB3
CGTCTCATGGCCTGACCCCGGACCAAGTGGTGGCTATCGAGACCGGCGCCGCTACAGGGCGCGTCCCATT
CGCCATTCAGGCTGCGCAACTGTTGGGAAGGGCGATCGGTGCGGGCCTCTTCGCTATTACGCCAGCTGGC
GAAAGGGGGATGTGCTGCAAGGCGATTAAGTTGGGTAACGCCAGGGTTTTCCCAGTCACGACGTTGTAAA
ACGACGGCCAGTGAGCGCGCGTAATACGACTCACTATAGGGCGAATTGGGTACCGGGCCCCCCCTCGAGG
TCCTCCAGCTTTTGTTCCCTTTAGTGAGGGTTAATTGCGCGCTTGGCGTAATCATGGTCATAGCTGTTTC
CTGTGTGAAATTGTTATCCGCTCACAATTCCACACAACATACGAGCCGGAAGCATAAAGTGTAAAGCCTG
GGGTGCCTAATGAGTGAGCTAACTCACATTAATTGCGTTGCGCTCACTGCCCGCTTTCCACCGGTGGTCT
CGCCAGGACCATGGCCTGACCCCGGACCAAGTGGTGGCTATCGAGACGTCTAGACCAGCCAGGACAGAAA
TGCCTCGACTTCGCTGCTACCCAAGGTTGCCGGGTGACGCACACCGTGGAAACGGATGAAGGCACGAACC
CAGTGGACATAAGCCTGTTCGGTTCGTAAGCTGTAATGCAAGTAGCGTATGCGCTCACGCAACTGGTCCA
GAACCTTGACCGAACGCAGCGGTGGTAACGGCGCAGTGGCGGTTTTCATGGCTTGTTATGACTGTTTTTT
TGGGGTACAGTCTATGCCTCGGGCATCCAAGCAGCAAGCGCGTTACGCCGTGGGTCGATGTTTGATGTTA
TGGAGCAGCAACGATGTTACGCAGCAGGGCAGTCGCCCTAAAACAAAGTTAAACATTATGAGGGAAGCGG
TGATCGCCGAAGTATCGACTCAACTATCAGAGGTAGTTGGCGTCATCGAGCGCCATCTCGAACCGACGTT
GCTGGCCGTACATTTGTACGGCTCCGCAGTGGATGGCGGCCTGAAGCCACACAGTGATATTGATTTGCTG
GTTACGGTGACCGTAAGGCTTGATGAAACAACGCGGCGAGCTTTGATCAACGACCTTTTGGAAACTTCGG
CTTCCCCTGGAGAGAGCGAGATTCTCCGCGCTGTAGAAGTCACCATTGTTGTGCACGACGACATCATTCC
GTGGCGTTATCCAGCTAAGCGCGAACTGCAATTTGGAGAATGGCAGCGCAATGACATTCTTGCAGGTATC
TTCGAGCCAGCCACGATCGACATTGATCTGGCTATCTTGCTGACAAAAGCAAGAGAACATAGCGTTGCCT
TGGTAGGTCCAGCGGCGGAGGAACTCTTTGATCCGGTTCCTGAACAGGATCTATTTGAGGCGCTAAATGA
AACCTTAACGCTATGGAACTCGCCGCCCGACTGGGCTGGCGATGAGCGAAATGTAGTGCTTACGTTGTCC
CGCATTTGGTACAGCGCAGTAACCGGCAAAATCGCGCCGAAGGATGTCGCTGCCGACTGGGCAATGGAGC
GCCTGCCGGCCCAGTATCAGCCCGTCATACTTGAAGCTAGACAGGCTTATCTTGGACAAGAAGAAGATCG
CTTGGCCTCGCGCGCAGATCAGTTGGAAGAATTTGTCCACTACGTGAAAGGCGAGATCACCAAGGTAGTC
GGCAAATAACCCTCGAGCCACCCATGACCAAAATCCCTTAACGTGAGTTACGCGTCGTTCCACTGAGCGT
CAGACCCCGTAGAAAAGATCAAAGGATCTTCTTGAGATCCTTTTTTTCTGCGCGTAATCTGCTGCTTGCA
AACAAAAAAACCACCGCTACCAGCGGTGGTTTGTTTGCCGGATCAAGAGCTACCAACTCTTTTTCCGAAG
GTAACTGGCTTCAGCAGAGCGCAGATACCAAATACTGTCCTTCTAGTGTAGCCGTAGTTAGGCCACCACT
TCAAGAACTCTGTAGCACCGCCTACATACCTCGCTCTGCTAATCCTGTTACCAGTGGCTGCTGCCAGTGG
CGATAAGTCGTGTCTTACCGGGTTGGACTCAAGACGATAGTTACCGGATAAGGCGCAGCGGTCGGGCTGA
ACGGGGGGTTCGTGCACACAGCCCAGCTTGGAGCGAACGACCTACACCGAACTGAGATACCTACAGCGTG
AGCATTGAGAAAGCGCCACGCTTCCCGAAGGGAGAAAGGCGGACAGGTATCCGGTAAGCGGCAGGGTCGG
AACAGGAGAGCGCACGAGGGAGCTTCCAGGGGGAAACGCCTGGTATCTTTATAGTCCTGTCGGGTTTCGC
CACCTCTGACTTGAGCGTCGATTTTTGTGATGCTCGTCAGGGGGGCGGAGCCTATGGAAAAACGCCAGCA
ACGCGGCCTTTTTACGGTTCCTGGCCTTTTGCTGGCCTTTTGCTCACATGTTCTTTCCTGCGTTATCCCC
TGATTCTGTGGATAACCGTATTACCGCCTTTGAGTGAGCTGATACCGCTCGCCGCAGCCGAACGACCGAG
CGCAGCGAGTCAGTGAGCGAGGAAGCGGAAGAGCGCCCAATACGCAAACCGCCTCTCCCCGCGCGTTGGC
CGATTCATTAATGCAGCTGGCACGACAGGTTTCCCGACTGGAAAGCGGGCAGTGAGCGCAACGCAATTAA
TACGCGTACCGCTAGCCAGGAAGAGTTTGTAGAAACGCAAAAAGGCCATCCGTCAGGATGGCCTTCTGCT
TAGTTTGATGCCTGGCAGTTTATGGCGGGCGTCCTGCCCGCCACCCTCCGGGCCGTTGCTTCACAACGTT
CAAATCCGCTCCCGGCGGATTTGTCCTACTCAGGAGAGCGTTCACCGACAAACAACAGATAAAACGAAAG
GCCCAGTCTTCCGACTGAGCCTTTCGTTTTATTTGATGCCTGGCAGTTCCCTACTCTCGCGTTAACGCTA
GCATGGATGTTTTCCCAGTCACGACGTTGTAAAACGACGGCCAGTCTTAAG
