>Addgene plasmid #63500 | pFusB3-15 | addgene partial sequence | sequence record 116370 | pCR8_R1 5'-cgaaccgaacaggcttatgt-3'
GGTGTGCGTCACCCGGCAACCTTGGGTAGCAGCGAAGTCGAGGCATTTCTGTCCTGGCTGGTCTAGACGT
CTCGATAGCCACCACTTGGTCCGGGGTCAGGCCATGGTCCTGGCACAGCACCGGCAACAGCCGCTGCACC
GTTTCGAGCGCTTGCTTGCCGCCATTGTTGCTGGCGATAGCCACCACTTGGTCCGGGGTCAGGCCATGGT
CCTGGCACAGCACCGGCAACAGCCGCTGCACCGTTTCGAGCGCTTGCTTGCCGCCACCGTTGCTGGCGAT
AGCCACCACTTGGTCCGGGGTCAGGCCATGGTCCTGGCACAGCACCGGCAACAGCCGCTGCACCGTTTCG
AGCGCTTGCTTGCCGCCAATGTTGCTGGCGATAGCCACCACTTGGTCCGGGGTCAGGCCATGAGACGCTT
AAGACTGGCCGTCGTTTTACAACGTCGTGACTGGGAAAACATCCATGCTAGCGTTAACGCGAGAGTAGGG
AACTGCCAGGCATCAAATAAAACGAAAGGCTCAGTCGGAAGACTGGGCCTTTCGTTTTATCTGTTGTTTG
TCGGTGAACGCTCTCCTGAGTAGGACAAATCCGCCGGGAGCGGATTTGAACGTTGTGAAGCAACGGCCCG
GAGGGTGGCGGGCAGGACGCCCGCCATAAACTGCCAGGCATCAAACTAAGCAGAAGGCCATCCTGACGGA
TGGCCTTTTTGCGTTTCTACAAACTCTTCCTGGCTAGCGGTACGCGTATTAATTGCGTTGCGCTCACTGC
CCGCTTTCCAGTCGGGAAACCTGTCGTGCCAGCTGCATTAATGAATCGGCCAACGCGCG
